>Addgene plasmid #205438 | pHR-LS | addgene full sequence | sequence record 405460 | Addgene NGS Result
ATAGACCGAGATAGGGT
[37 nt withheld, positions 18-54]
AAAGAACGTGGACTCCAACGTCAAAGG
[49 nt withheld, positions 82-130]
T
[91 nt withheld, positions 132-222]
G
[124 nt withheld, positions 224-347]
CCCATTCGCCATTCAGGCTGCGCAACTGTTGGGAAGGGCGATCGGTGCGGGCCTCTTCGCTATTACGCCA
GCTGGCGAAAGGGGGATGTGCTGCAAGGCGATTAAGTTGGGTAACGCCAGGGTTTTCCCAGTCACGACGT
TGTAAAACGACGGCCAGTGAGCGCGCGTAATACGACTCACTATAGGGCGAATTGGAGCTCCACCGCGGTG
GCGGCCGCTCTAGAGCTGAGGCTTGACATGATTGGTGCGTATGTTTGTATGAAGCTACAGGACTGATTTG
GCGGGCTATGAGGGCGGGGGAAGCTCTGGAAGGGCCGCGATGGGGCGCGCGGCGTCCAGAAGGCGCCATA
CGGCCCGCTGGCGGCACCCATCCGGTATAAAAGCCCGCGACCCCGAACGGTGACCTCCACTTTCAGCGAC
AAACGAGCACTTATACATACGCGACTATTCTGCCGCTATACATAACCACTCAGCTAGCTTAAGATCCCAT
CACCGGTGCATGCCGGGCGCGCCAGAAGGAGCGCAGCCAAACCAGGATGATGTTTGATGGGGTATTTGAG
CACTTGCAACCCTTATCCGGAAGCCCCCTGGCCCACAAAGGCTAGGCGCCAATGCAAGCAGTTCGCATGC
AGCCCCTGGAGCGGTGCCCTCCTGATAAACCGGCCAGGGGGCCTATGTTCTTTACTTTTTTACAAGAGAA
GTCACTCAACATCTTAAAATGGCCAGGTGAGTCGACGAGCAAGCCCGGCGGATCCATAACTTCGTATAAA
GTATCCTATACGAACGGTAAGATCTAGGCAGCGTGCTTGCAGATTTGACTTGCAACGCCCGCATTGTGTC
GACGAAGGCTTTTGGCTCCTCTGTCGCTGTCTCAAGCAGCATCTAACCCTGCGTCGCCGTTTCCATTTGC
AGGATGCATATGGCGCGTACTGGCGCTCTACTCCTGGTCGCGCTGGCGCTTGCGGGCTGCGCGCAGGCTT
GCAGATCTGACGTCATCGAGGGCAGGAAGCCGACGGAGAACAACGAGGACTTCAACATTGTCGCCGTGGC
GTCCAACTTTGCCACCACCGATCTGGACGCCGACCGCGGCAAGCTGCCGGGCAAGAAGCTGCCCCTGGAG
GTCCTCAAGGAAATGGAGGCGAACGCCCGGAAGGCCGGCTGCACCCGCGGCTGCCTGATCTGCCTGTCCC
ACATCAAGTGCACGCCGAAGATGAAGAAGTTCATTCCCGGCCGGTGAGCTTGCGGGGTTGCGAGCAACAC
TCCAGCAACGAACAGTGCCCAAGTCAGGAATCTGCAGTCAGCCTGGGCTTTCGGCGGCTTTTTCTTGGGC
AAACAGCTTGCACTCATGCCAGCGCGGCTTGTCCAGCCTCACTTGAGCTTTCCAGCTGCTACCAGCCGGG
CTATACGACAGCGACAGAGCCATAGCGTGGAATCACTTATTTGGGTTGCCGAAGTAGCGGTCGGAGCGTG
AGTTCTTGGTCAAGCCGCCCCTTATCCGGTTCCTGTCCGTGTCTTTGTCCCTCGTTCACCCTTCGCGGCA
CCCTTCATCCCCTTGCTTGCAGGTGCCACACCTACGAGGGCGACAAGGAGTCCGCGCAGGGCGGCATTGG
CGAGGCGATCGTGGACATCCCCGAGATTCCGGGCTTCAAGGACCTGGAGCCGATGGAGCAGTTCATCGCC
CAGGTGGACCTGTGCGTGGACTGCACGACCGGCTGTCTGAAGGGCCTGGCCAATGTGCAGTGTTCCGACC
TGCTCAAGAAGTGGCTGCCCCAGCGCTGTGCCACCTTCGCCAGCAAGATCCAGGGCCAGGTGGACAAGAT
TAAGGGCGCTGGCGGCGATACGATCGAGGGCAGGGATATCTAAGTGAGTCTGGCGAGAGCCCGACGGGTC
CACTGTGGCACTGGGTTAGCTTTTGGCACACGGGTCCACTGTGGCACTGGTTAGCTTGGCACCGGGACAG
CGCCTATCTCACCGCGGGGAACTGACGCATACCCCTGCTCGTGCTTCAGCACGGAAAAGCAAGGGGCCCA
ATTCCATCTTTGGTGGTTCTGTGCGCTGGTGACTGAACCTCTTCTCCCTCCCATTTCCCGTGCGCCCGCA
GCCCGGGGAATTCTGGAGCCACCCGCAGTTCGAGAAGTAACCGCTCCGTGTAAATGGAGGCGCTCGTTGA
TCTGAGCCTTGCCCCCTGACGAACGGCGGTGGATGGAAGATACTGCTCTCAAGTGCTGAAGCGGTAGCTT
AGCTCCCCGTTTCGTGCTGATCAGTCTTTTTCAACACGTAAAAAGCGGAGGAGTTTTGCAATTTTGTTGG
TTGTAACGATCCTCCGTTGATTTTGGCCTCTTTCTCCATGGGCGGGCTGGGCGTATTTGAAGCGACTAGT
ACGCGTGCTGAGGCTTGACATGATTGGTGCGTATGTTTGTATGAAGCTACAGGACTGATTTGGCGGGCTA
TGAGGGCGGGGGAAGCTCTGGAAGGGCCGCGATGGGGCGCGCGGCGTCCAGAAGGCGCCATACGGCCCGC
TGGCGGCACCCATCCGGTATAAAAGCCCGCGACCCCGAACGGTGACCTCCACTTTCAGCGACAAACGAGC
ACTTATACATACGCGACTATTCTGCCGCTATACATAACCACTCAGCTAGCTTAAGATCCCATCCCTAGGG
CATGCCGGGCGCGCCAGAAGGAGCGCAGCCAAACCAGGATGATGTTTGATGGGGTATTTGAGCACTTGCA
ACCCTTATCCGGAAGCCCCCTGGCCCACAAAGGCTAGGCGCCAATGCAAGCAGTTCGCATGCAGCCCCTG
GAGCGGTGCCCTCCTGATAAACCGGCCAGGGGGCCTATGTTCTTTACTTTTTTACAAGAGAAGTCACTCA
ACATCTTAAAATGGCCAGGTGAGTCGACGAGCAAGCCCGGCGGATCCATAACTTCGTATAAAGTATCCTA
TACGAACGGTAAGATCTAGGCAGCGTGCTTGCAGATTTGACTTGCAACGCCCGCATTGTGTCGACGAAGG
CTTTTGGCTCCTCTGTCGCTGTCTCAAGCAGCATCTAACCCTGCGTCGCCGTTTCCATTTGCAGGAAGCT
TATGCGCGAGGCCGTGATCGCCGAGGTGAGCACCCAGCTGAGCGAGGTGGTGGGCGTGATCGAGCGCCAC
CTGGAGCCCACCCTGCTGGCCGTGCACCTGTACGGCAGCGCCGTGGACGGCGGCCTGAAGCCCCACAGCG
ACATCGACCTGCTGGTGACCGTGACCGTGCGCCTGGACGAGACCACCCGCCGCGCCCTGATCAACGACCT
GCTGGAGACCAGCGCCAGCCCCGGCGAGAGCGAGATCCTGCGCGCCGTGGAGGTGACCATCGTGGTGCAC
GACGACATCATCCCCTGGCGCTACCCCGCCAAGCGCGAGCTGCAGTTCGGCGAGTGGCAGCGCAACGACA
TCCTGGCCGGCATCTTCGAGCCCGCCACCATCGACATCGACCTGGCCATCCTGCTGACCAAGGCCCGCGA
GCACAGCGTGGCCCTGGTGGGCCCCGCCGCCGAGGTGAGTCGACGAGCAAGCCCGGCGGATCAGGCAGCG
TGCTTGCAGATTTGACTTGCAACGCCCGCATTGTGTCGACGAAGGCTTTTGGCTCCTCTGTCGCTGTCTC
AAGCAGCATCTAACCCTGCGTCGCCGTTTCCATTTGCAGGAGCTGTTCGACCCCGTGCCCGAGCAGGACC
TGTTCGAGGCCCTGAACGAGACCCTGACCCTGTGGAACAGCCCCCCCGACTGGGCCGGCGACGAGCGCAA
CGTGGTGCTGACCCTGAGCCGCATCTGGTACAGCGCCGTGACCGGCAAGATCGCCCCCAAGGACGTGGCC
GCCGACTGGGCCATGGAGCGCCTGCCCGCCCAGTACCAGCCCGTGATCCTGGAGGCCCGCCAGGCCTACC
TGGGCCAGGAGGAGGACCGCCTGGCCAGCCGCGCCGACCAGCTGGAGGAGTTCGTGCACTACGTGAAGGG
CGAGATCACCAAGGTGGTGGGCAAGTAACTCGAGTGACCGCTCCGTGTAAATGGAGGCGCTCGTTGATCT
GAGCCTTGCCCCCTGACGAACGGCGGTGGATGGAAGATACTGCTCTCAAGTGCTGAAGCGGTAGCTTAGC
TCCCCGTTTCGTGCTGATCAGTCTTTTTCAACACGTAAAAAGCGGAGGAGTTTTGCAATTTTGTTGGTTG
TAACGATCCTCCGTTGATTTTGGCCTCTTTCTCCATGGGCGGGCTGGGCGTATTTGAAGCGGACCCGGTA
CCCAGCTTTTGTTCCCTTTAGTGAGGGTTAATTGCGCGCTTGGCGTAATCATGGTCATAGCTGTTTCCTG
TGTGAAATTGTTATCCGCTCACAATTCCACACAACATACGAGCCGGGAGCATAAAGTGTAAAGCCTGGGG
TGCCTAATGAGTGAGCTAACTCACATTAATTGCGTTGCGCTCACTGCCCGCTTTCCAGTCGGGAAACCTG
TCGTGCCAGCTGCATTAATGAATCGGCCAACGCGCGGGGAGAGGCGGTTTGCGTATTGGGCGCTCTTCCG
CTTCCTCGCTCACTGACTCGCTGCGCTCGGTCGTTCGGCTGCGGCGAGCGGTATCAGCTCACTCAAAGGC
GGTAATACGGTTATCCACAGAATCAGGGGATAACGCAGGAAAGAACATGTGAGCAAAAGGCCAGCAAAAG
GCCAGGAACCGTAAAAAGGCCGCGTTGCTGGCGTTTTTCCATAGGCTCCGCCCCCCTGACGAGCATCACA
AAAATCGACGCTCAAGTCAGAGGTGGCGAAACCCGACAGGACTATAAAGATACCAGGCGTTTCCCCCTGG
AAGCTCCCTCGTGCGCTCTCCTGTTCCGACCCTGCCGCTTACCGGATACCTGTCCGCCTTTCTCCCTTCG
GGAAGCGTGGCGCTTTCTCATAGCTCACGCTGTAGGTATCTCAGTTCGGTGTAGGTCGTTCGCTCCAAGC
TGGGCTGTGTGCACGAACCCCCCGTTCAGCCCGACCGCTGCGCCTTATCCGGTAACTATCGTCTTGAGTC
CAACCCGGTAAGACACGACTTATCGCCACTGGCAGCAGCCACTGGTAACAGGATTAGCAGAGCGAGGTAT
GTAGGCGGTGCTACAGAGTTCTTGAAGTGGTGGCCTAACTACGGCTACACTAGAAGAACAGTATTTGGTA
TCTGCGCTCTGCTGAAGCCAGTTACCTTCGGAAAAAGAGTTGGTAGCTCTTGATCCGGCAAACAAACCAC
CGCTGGTAGCGGTGGTTTTTTTGTTTGCAAGCAGCAGATTACGCGCAGAAAAAAAGGATCTCAAGAAGAT
CCTTTGATCTTTTCTACGGGGTCTGACGCTCAGTGGAACGAAAACTCACGTTAAGGGATTTTGGTCATGA
GATTATCAAAAAGGATCTTCACCTAGATCCTTTTAAATTAAAAATGAAGTTTTAAATCAATCTAAAGTAT
ATATGAGTAAACTTGGTCTGACAGTTACCAATGCTTAATCAGTGAGGCACCTATCTCAGCGATCTGTCTA
TTTCGTTCATCCATAGTTGCCTGACTCCCCGTCGTGTAGATAACTACGATACGGGAGGGCTTACCATCTG
GCCCCAGTGCTGCAATGATACCGCGAGACCCACGCTCACCGGCTCCAGATTTATCAGCAATAAACCAGCC
AGCCGGAAGGGCCGAGCGCAGAAGTGGTCCTGCAACTTTATCCGCCTCCATCCAGTCTATTAATTGTTGC
CGGGAAGCTAGAGTAAGTAGTTCGCCAGTTAATAGTTTGCGCAACGTTGTTGCCATTGCTACAGGCATCG
TGGTGTCACGCTCGTCGTTTGGTATGGCTTCATTCAGCTCCGGTTCCCAACGATCAAGGCGAGTTACATG
ATCCCCCATGTTGTGCAAAAAAGCGGTTAGCTCCTTCGGTCCTCCGATCGTTGTCAGAAGTAAGTTGGCC
GCAGTGTTATCACTCATGGTTATGGCAGCACTGCATAATTCTCTTACTGTCATGCCATCCGTAAGATGCT
TTTCTGTGACTGGTGAGTACTCAACCAAGTCATTCTGAGAATAGTGTATGCGGCGACCGAGTTGCTCTTG
CCCGGCGTCAATACGGGATAATACCGCGCCACATAGCAGAACTTTAAAAGTGCTCATCATTGGAAAACGT
TCTTCGGGGCGAAAACTCTCAAGGATCTTACCGCTGTTGAGATCCAGTTCGATGTAACCCACTCGTGCAC
CCAACTGATCTTCAGCATCTTTTACTTTCACCAGCGTTTCTGGGTGAGCAAAAACAGGAAGGCAAAATGC
CGCAAAAAAGGGAATAAGGGCGACACGGAAATGTTGAATACTCATACTCTTCCTTTTTCAATATTATTGA
AGCATTTATCAGGGTTATTGTCTCATGAGCGGATACATATTTGAATGTATTTAGAAAAATAAACAAATAG
GGGTTCCGCGCACATTTCCCCGAAAAGTGCCACCTAAATTGTAAGCGTTAATATTTTGTTAAAATTCGCG
TTAAATTTTTGTTAAATCAGCTCATTTTTTAACCAATAGGCCGAAATCGGCAAAATCCCTTATAAATCAA
AAGA
Features (pLannotate 1.2.2; 18 found; start..end, strand, type, name):
    352..507     -  CDS            lacZα (fragment): LacZα fragment of β-galactosidase; lacZ fragment
    515..533     +  promoter       T7 promoter: promoter for bacteriophage T7 RNA polymerase
    542..571     +  misc_feature   MCS (fragment): pBluescript multiple cloning site
   1103..1131    -  protein_bind   lox2272 (fragment): Cre-mediated recombination occurs in the 8-bp core sequence (GGATACTT). lox2272 sites are compatible with each other, but incompatible with loxP or loxN sites (Lee and Saito, 1988). Cre recombinase
   1267..1329    +  CDS            CAH1 (fragment): CAH1_CHLRE - Experimental evidence at protein level: Swiss-Prot protein existence level 1. Reversible hydration of carbon dioxide. From Chlamydomonas reinhardtii (Chlamydomonas smithii).
   2461..2480    +  CDS            Strep-Tag II (fragment): peptide that binds Strep-Tactin®, an engineered form of streptavidin
   3265..3293    -  protein_bind   lox2272 (fragment): Cre-mediated recombination occurs in the 8-bp core sequence (GGATACTT). lox2272 sites are compatible with each other, but incompatible with loxP or loxN sites (Lee and Saito, 1988). Cre recombinase
   3429..3881    +  CDS            aadA (fragment): S3AD_SHIFL - Experimental evidence at protein level: Swiss-Prot protein existence level 1. Mediates bacterial resistance to the antibiotics streptomycin and spectinomycin. From Shigella flexneri.
   4024..4362    +  CDS            aadA (fragment): S3AD_ECOLX - Experimental evidence at protein level: Swiss-Prot protein existence level 1. Mediates bacterial resistance to the antibiotics streptomycin and spectinomycin. From Escherichia coli.
   4632..4650    -  promoter       T3 promoter: promoter for bacteriophage T3 RNA polymerase
   4695..4711    -  protein_bind   lac operator: The lac repressor binds to the lac operator to inhibit transcription in E. coli. This inhibition can be relieved by adding lactose or isopropyl-β-D-thiogalactopyranoside (IPTG). lac repressor encoded by lacI
   4719..4749    -  promoter       lac promoter: promoter for the E. coli lac operon
   4764..4785    -  protein_bind   CAP binding site: CAP binding activates transcription in the presence of cAMP. E. coli catabolite activator protein
   4798..4890    -  CDS            lacI (fragment): lac repressor; lacI; The lac repressor binds to the lac operator to inhibit transcription in E. coli. This inhibition can be relieved by adding lactose or isopropyl-β-D-thiogalactopyranoside (IPTG).
   5073..5661    -  rep_origin     ori: high-copy-number ColE1/pMB1/pBR322/pUC origin of replication
   5832..6692    -  CDS            AmpR: β-lactamase; bla; confers resistance to ampicillin, carbenicillin, and related antibiotics
   6693..6797    -  promoter       AmpR promoter: bla
   6850..347     -  rep_origin     f1 ori (across the origin) (sequence partly withheld): f1 bacteriophage origin of replication; arrow indicates direction of (+) strand synthesis
