[The description below was written by a language model from this plasmid's Addgene catalogue record and pLannotate feature annotations shown in this document.]
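Description:
pHR-LS is a Chlamydomonas expression plasmid built on the pBluescript II KS(+) backbone, classed as a Cre/Lox and luciferase vector. In E. coli it is maintained at high copy through the ColE1/pUC-type origin and selected with ampicillin via the β-lactamase gene. The backbone also retains the f1 phage origin, the lacZα/lac promoter remnants, and the flanking T7 and T3 promoters typical of pBluescript.

The payload sits between the T7 and T3 promoters and consists of two expression units, each recorded as driven by the hybrid HSP70A/RBCS2 promoter, a widely used strong nuclear promoter in Chlamydomonas reinhardtii. The first unit encodes Gaussia luciferase (gLuc). The automated annotation does not label the luciferase or the promoters themselves, but it does detect a short fragment of the C. reinhardtii carbonic anhydrase CAH1 at the start of this region, possibly a secretion leader, although the record does not state its function. It also detects a partial Strep-Tag II match further downstream. The second unit carries the aadA spectinomycin/streptomycin resistance gene. This gene is annotated as two separated fragments, which suggests an interruption such as an intron, though this too is not stated. It serves as the selectable marker in the alga.

Partial matches to lox2272 appear just upstream of each coding region, in the same orientation. The exact identity of these lox variants is not confirmed by the record. The associated work concerns a C. reinhardtii strain that allows retargetable genomic transgene integration by the Cre-loxP system, so the plasmid is presumably used for Cre-mediated handling of the reporter and marker cassettes in that system.
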