Addgene plasmid #205438: pHR-LS
Purpose: Expression of Gaussia luciferase (gLuc) and spectinomycin resistance (Spec) genes
Depositing lab: Masamichi Kamihira. Depositing organization: Kyushu University. Publication: Novel transgenic Chlamydomonas reinhardtii strain with retargetable genomic transgene integration using Cre-loxP system. Huang G, Kawabe Y, Shirakawa K, Akiyama T, Kamihira M. J Biosci Bioeng. 2021 Nov;132(5):469-478. doi: 10.1016/j.jbiosc.2021.07.006. Epub 2021 Aug 19. PubMed 34420898.
Backbone
  Vector backbone: pBluescript II KS (+)
  Backbone manufacturer: Stratagene
  Vector type: Cre/Lox, Luciferase ; Chlamydomonas Expression
  Selectable markers: spectinomycin
Growth in bacteria
  Bacterial resistance: Ampicillin, 100 μg/mL
  Growth temperature: 37°C
  Growth strain: DH5alpha
  Copy number: High Copy
Gene/Insert 1
  Gene/Insert name: Gaussia luciferase gene (alt name: gLuc)
  Promoter: Heat shock protein 70A (HSP70A)/ribulose bisphosphate carboxylase small subunit 2 (RBCS2) hybrid promoter
  Cloning method: Restriction Enzyme; 5′ cloning site AgeI (unknown if destroyed); 3′ cloning site SpeI (unknown if destroyed)
  Sequencing primers: 5′ CCCAGTCACGACGTTGTAAAACG; 3′ CGTTCGCCTCCATTTCCTTG
Gene/Insert 2
  Gene/Insert name: spectinomycin resistance gene (alt name: Spec)
  Promoter: Heat shock protein 70A (HSP70A)/ribulose bisphosphate carboxylase small subunit 2 (RBCS2) hybrid promoter
  Cloning method: Restriction Enzyme; 5′ cloning site AvrII (unknown if destroyed); 3′ cloning site KpnI (unknown if destroyed)
  Sequencing primers: 5′ TGGTCTCCAGCAGGTCGTTG; 3′ AGCGGATAACAATTTCACACAGG
Terms and licenses: Academic/Nonprofit Terms; Industry Terms: Not Available to Industry
How to cite: pHR-LS was a gift from Masamichi Kamihira (Addgene plasmid # 205438 ; http://n2t.net/addgene:205438 ; RRID:Addgene_205438)
